Addgene plasmid #61618: DPYS-FLAG
Purpose: To study the effect of DPYS activity on EMT
Depositing lab: David Sabatini. Depositing organization: Whitehead Institute for Biomedical Research. Publication: Dihydropyrimidine accumulation is required for the epithelial-mesenchymal transition. Shaul YD, Freinkman E, Comb WC, Cantor JR, Tam WL, Thiru P, Kim D, Kanarek N, Pacold ME, Chen WW, Bierie B, Possemato R, Reinhardt F, Weinberg RA, Yaffe MB, Sabatini DM. Cell. 2014 Aug 28;158(5):1094-109. doi: 10.1016/j.cell.2014.07.032. PubMed 25171410.
Backbone
  Vector backbone: pLJC2
  Backbone size w/o insert (bp): 7347
  Total vector size (bp): 8894
  Vector type: Mammalian Expression
  Selectable markers: Puromycin
Growth in bacteria
  Bacterial resistance: Ampicillin, 100 μg/mL
  Growth temperature: 37°C
  Growth strain: DH5alpha
  Copy number: High Copy
Gene/Insert
  Gene/Insert name: dihydropyrimidinase (alt name: DPYS)
  Species: H. sapiens (human)
  Insert size (bp): 3165
  GenBank ID: NM_001385.2
  Entrez Gene: DPYS (a.k.a. DHP, DHPase)
  Promoter: CMV
  Tag / fusion protein: FLAG (C terminal on insert)
  Cloning method: Restriction Enzyme; 5′ cloning site PacI (not destroyed); 3′ cloning site Not1 (not destroyed)
  Sequencing primers: 5′ TGTACGGTGGGAGGTCTATATAAG; 3′ CCCTTTTCTTTTAAAATTGTGGATGAATACTGCC
Resource information
  A portion of this plasmid was derived from a plasmid made by: ORFeome
Terms and licenses: Academic/Nonprofit Terms; Industry Terms: Not Available to Industry
How to cite: DPYS-FLAG was a gift from David Sabatini (Addgene plasmid # 61618 ; http://n2t.net/addgene:61618 ; RRID:Addgene_61618)
