[The description below was written by a language model from this plasmid's Addgene catalogue record and pLannotate feature annotations shown in this document.]
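Description:
DPYS-FLAG is a mammalian expression plasmid built on the pLJC2 backbone that carries human dihydropyrimidinase (DPYS), the enzyme that performs the hydrolytic ring-opening step of reductive pyrimidine degradation. The catalogue lists it simply as a mammalian expression vector. However, the annotated features show the architecture of a third-generation, self-inactivating HIV-1 lentiviral transfer vector. An RSV promoter drives a truncated 5' LTR, followed by the Ψ packaging signal with a gag fragment, the Rev response element, a cPPT/CTS and a ΔU3 3' LTR, with an SV40 polyadenylation signal downstream. In bacteria it is maintained through a high-copy ColE1/pUC-type origin and ampicillin resistance. An f1 origin, an SV40 origin and remnants of lac and T7/T3 phagemid sequences are also present in the backbone.

Within the proviral region, a CMV enhancer/promoter drives the DPYS open reading frame, which was cloned between PacI and NotI sites and derives in part from an ORFeome clone. The coding sequence is followed at its C terminus by an epitope tag that the catalogue calls FLAG and the annotation identifies as a 3xFLAG, allowing detection or immunoprecipitation of the protein. Downstream, a human PGK promoter expresses puromycin N-acetyltransferase, so transfected or transduced cells can be selected with puromycin. A fragment of a U6 promoter lies just upstream of the CMV enhancer.

Some recorded sizes do not agree. The catalogue insert size matches the length of the full reference transcript rather than the roughly 1.6 kb annotated coding sequence, and the stated total size is 100 bp shorter than the deposited sequence. The stated purpose is to study how DPYS activity affects the epithelial-mesenchymal transition.
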