Features (pLannotate 1.2.2; 29 found; start..end, strand, type, name):
    131..334     +  promoter       CMV promoter: human cytomegalovirus (CMV) immediate early promoter
    386..1942    +  CDS            DPYS: DPYS_HUMAN - Experimental evidence at protein level: Swiss-Prot protein existence level 1. Catalyzes the second step of the reductive pyrimidine degradation, the reversible hydrolytic ring opening of dihydropyrimidines. Can catalyze the ring opening of 5,6-dihydrouracil to N-carbamyl-alanine and of 5,6-dihydrothymine to N-carbamyl-amino isobutyrate. From Homo sapiens (Human).
   1964..2029    +  CDS            3xFLAG: three tandem FLAG® epitope tags, followed by an enterokinase cleavage site
   2077..2194    +  misc_feature   cPPT/CTS: central polypurine tract and central termination sequence of HIV-1
   2243..2753    +  promoter       hPGK promoter: human phosphoglycerate kinase 1 promoter
   2775..3374    +  CDS            PuroR: puromycin N-acetyltransferase; pac from Streptomyces alboniger; confers resistance to puromycin
   3417..3500    +  CDS            nef (fragment): NEF_HV1Z2 - Experimental evidence at protein level: Swiss-Prot protein existence level 1. Extracellular Nef protein targets CD4(+) T-lymphocytes for apoptosis by interacting with CXCR4 surface receptors. From Human immunodeficiency virus type 1 group M subtype D (isolate Z2/CDC-Z34) (HIV-1).
   3502..3735    +  LTR            3' LTR (ΔU3): self-inactivating 3' long terminal repeat (LTR) from HIV-1
   3807..3928    +  polyA_signal   SV40 poly(A) signal: SV40 polyadenylation signal
   3968..4103    +  rep_origin     SV40 ori: SV40 origin of replication
   4124..4142    -  promoter       T7 promoter: promoter for bacteriophage T7 RNA polymerase
   4150..4305    +  CDS            lacZα (fragment): LacZα fragment of β-galactosidase; lacZ fragment
   4310..4738    +  rep_origin     f1 ori (sequence partly withheld): f1 bacteriophage origin of replication; arrow indicates direction of (+) strand synthesis
   4791..4895    +  promoter       AmpR promoter: bla
   4896..5756    +  CDS            AmpR: β-lactamase; bla; confers resistance to ampicillin, carbenicillin, and related antibiotics
   5927..6515    +  rep_origin     ori: high-copy-number ColE1/pMB1/pBR322/pUC origin of replication
   6698..6790    +  CDS            lacI (fragment): lac repressor; lacI; The lac repressor binds to the lac operator to inhibit transcription in E. coli. This inhibition can be relieved by adding lactose or isopropyl-β-D-thiogalactopyranoside (IPTG).
   6803..6824    +  protein_bind   CAP binding site: CAP binding activates transcription in the presence of cAMP. E. coli catabolite activator protein
   6839..6869    +  promoter       lac promoter: promoter for the E. coli lac operon
   6877..6893    +  protein_bind   lac operator: The lac repressor binds to the lac operator to inhibit transcription in E. coli. This inhibition can be relieved by adding lactose or isopropyl-β-D-thiogalactopyranoside (IPTG). lac repressor encoded by lacI
   6938..6956    +  promoter       T3 promoter: promoter for bacteriophage T3 RNA polymerase
   6984..7210    +  promoter       RSV promoter: Rous sarcoma virus enhancer/promoter
   7211..7391    +  LTR            5' LTR (truncated): truncated 5' long terminal repeat (LTR) from HIV-1
   7438..7563    +  misc_feature   HIV-1 Ψ: packaging signal of human immunodeficiency virus type 1
   7547..7910    +  CDS            HIV-1 gag (fragment): gag protein from human immunodeficiency virus 1; gag
   8056..8289    +  misc_feature   RRE: The Rev response element (RRE) of HIV-1 allows for Rev-dependent mRNA export from the nucleus to the cytoplasm.
   8666..8766    +  CDS            Rev (fragment): human immunodeficiency virus 1 (HIV-1) Rev protein; rev; enhances nuclear export of unspliced and incompletely spliced viral mRNAs
   8816..5       +  promoter       U6 promoter (fragment) (across the origin): RNA polymerase III promoter for human U6 snRNA
   8990..130     +  enhancer       CMV enhancer (fragment) (across the origin): human cytomegalovirus immediate early enhancer; contains an 18-bp deletion relative to the standard CMV enhancer
>Addgene plasmid #61618 | DPYS-FLAG | depositor full sequence | sequence record 100418 | DPYS-FLAG sequence 8994 bps
TATGCCAAGTACGCCCCCTATTGACGTCAATGACGGTAAATGGCCCGCCTGGCATTATGCCCAGTACATG
ACCTTATGGGACTTTCCTACTTGGCAGTACATCTACGTATTAGTCATCGCTATTACCATGGTGATGCGGT
TTTGGCAGTACATCAATGGGCGTGGATAGCGGTTTGACTCACGGGGATTTCCAAGTCTCCACCCCATTGA
CGTCAATGGGAGTTTGTTTTGGCACCAAAATCAACGGGACTTTCCAAAATGTCGTAACAACTCCGCCCCA
TTGACGCAAATGGGCGGTAGGCGTGTACGGTGGGAGGTCTATATAAGCAGAGCTGGTTTAGTGAACCGTC
AGATCCGCTAGCGCTACCGGTTTAATTAACTCGCTATGGCGGCGCCCTCGCGGCTCCTGATCCGCGGGGG
TCGCGTGGTCAACGATGACTTCTCGGAGGTGGCCGACGTGCTGGTGGAGGACGGCGTGGTGCGGGCACTC
GGGCACGACCTGCTGCCTCCCGGGGGCGCTCCTGCGGGGCTGCGGGTCCTCGACGCCGCCGGCAAGCTCG
TCCTGCCCGGAGGCATCGACACACACACGCACATGCAGTTCCCCTTCATGGGCTCGCGGTCCATCGACGA
CTTCCACCAGGGCACCAAGGCTGCTCTCTCAGGAGGCACCACCATGATTATTGATTTCGCCATTCCTCAG
AAAGGTGGCTCCCTCATTGAGGCCTTCGAGACCTGGCGAAGCTGGGCTGATCCCAAAGTTTGCTGCGACT
ACAGCCTTCATGTGGCAGTGACGTGGTGGAGTGACCAGGTTAAAGAAGAAATGAAAATCCTTGTGCAAGA
TAAAGGTGTTAACTCTTTCAAGATGTTTATGGCCTATAAAGATCTGTACATGGTGACAGACCTGGAGCTG
TACGAAGCCTTCTCTCGGTGCAAGGAAATTGGAGCAATTGCCCAGGTCCATGCGGAAAATGGAGACTTAA
TTGCAGAGGGAGCAAAGAAGATGTTGGCTCTGGGGATAACAGGCCCTGAGGGCCACGAGCTGTGCCGCCC
AGAGGCAGTGGAGGCAGAGGCCACGCTGAGAGCCATCACCATAGCCAGCGCTGTGAACTGTCCTCTCTAC
ATTGTGCATGTGATGAGCAAGTCTGCAGCTAAGGTGATAGCGGATGCAAGGAGAGATGGGAAGGTGGTCT
ATGGTGAACCCATAGCAGCCAGTCTTGGCACAGATGGCACTCACTACTGGAATAAAGAATGGCACCATGC
AGCCCACCATGTCATGGGTCCACCTTTGCGACCAGACCCCTCAACACCCGACTTCCTCATGAATCTGTTG
GCTAATGATGATCTAACCACAACAGGGACTGATAACTGCACTTTCAACACCTGCCAGAAAGCTCTTGGGA
AGGATGATTTTACCAAGATCCCCAATGGGGTGAATGGTGTTGAAGATCGGATGTCCGTAATATGGGAAAA
AGGCGTGCATAGTGGTAAAATGGATGAAAACAGATTTGTGGCAGTTACCAGCACAAATGCAGCCAAAATT
TTTAATCTCTATCCAAGAAAAGGAAGAATAGCTGTAGGATCAGATGCTGACATTGTTATTTGGGACCCAA
AAGGCACAAGGACTATCTCAGCAAAAACTCATCATCAGGCTGTTAACTTCAACATTTTCGAGGGCATGGT
TTGCCACGGGGTGCCCCTTGTGACTATTTCAAGAGGCAAAGTGGTATATGAAGCCGGAGTGTTCAGTGTC
ACGGCAGGAGATGGGAAGTTTATTCCTCGAAAACCATTTGCTGAATATATTTACAAACGAATAAAGCAGC
GAGACCGGACTTGCACACCTACCCCTGTGGAGCGTGCACCCTATAAGGGAGAAGTCGCCACACTGAAATC
CAGAGTGACAAAAGAAGATGCCACAGCAGGGACCAGGAAACAGGCCCACCCCGGAGGCAGCGCGGCCGCA
GGCGACTACAAAGACCATGACGGTGATTATAAAGATCATGACATTGATTACAAGGATGACGATGACAAGT
AATAAGAATTCTCGACCTCGAGACAAATGGCAGTATTCATCCACAATTTTAAAAGAAAAGGGGGGATTGG
GGGGTACAGTGCAGGGGAAAGAATAGTAGACATAATAGCAACAGACATACAAACTAAAGAATTACAAAAA
CAAATTACAAAAATTCAAAATTTTCGGGTTTATTACAGGGACAGCAGAGATCCACTTTGGCCGCGGCTCG
AGGGGGTTGGGGTTGCGCCTTTTCCAAGGCAGCCCTGGGTTTGCGCAGGGACGCGGCTGCTCTGGGCGTG
GTTCCGGGAAACGCAGCGGCGCCGACCCTGGGTCTCGCACATTCTTCACGTCCGTTCGCAGCGTCACCCG
GATCTTCGCCGCTACCCTTGTGGGCCCCCCGGCGACGCTTCCTGCTCCGCCCCTAAGTCGGGAAGGTTCC
TTGCGGTTCGCGGCGTGCCGGACGTGACAAACGGAAGCCGCACGTCTCACTAGTACCCTCGCAGACGGAC
AGCGCCAGGGAGCAATGGCAGCGCGCCGACCGCGATGGGCTGTGGCCAATAGCGGCTGCTCAGCAGGGCG
CGCCGAGAGCAGCGGCCGGGAAGGGGCGGTGCGGGAGGCGGGGTGTGGGGCGGTAGTGTGGGCCCTGTTC
CTGCCCGCGCGGTGTTCCGCATTCTGCAAGCCTCCGGAGCGCACGTCGGCAGTCGGCTCCCTCGTTGACC
GAATCACCGACCTCTCTCCCCAGGGGGATCCACCGGAGCTTACCATGACCGAGTACAAGCCCACGGTGCG
CCTCGCCACCCGCGACGACGTCCCCAGGGCCGTACGCACCCTCGCCGCCGCGTTCGCCGACTACCCCGCC
ACGCGCCACACCGTCGATCCGGACCGCCACATCGAGCGGGTCACCGAGCTGCAAGAACTCTTCCTCACGC
GCGTCGGGCTCGACATCGGCAAGGTGTGGGTCGCGGACGACGGCGCCGCGGTGGCGGTCTGGACCACGCC
GGAGAGCGTCGAAGCGGGGGCGGTGTTCGCCGAGATCGGCCCGCGCATGGCCGAGTTGAGCGGTTCCCGG
CTGGCCGCGCAGCAACAGATGGAAGGCCTCCTGGCGCCGCACCGGCCCAAGGAGCCCGCGTGGTTCCTGG
CCACCGTCGGCGTCTCGCCCGACCACCAGGGCAAGGGTCTGGGCAGCGCCGTCGTGCTCCCCGGAGTGGA
GGCGGCCGAGCGCGCCGGGGTGCCCGCCTTCCTGGAGACCTCCGCGCCCCGCAACCTCCCCTTCTACGAG
CGGCTCGGCTTCACCGTCACCGCCGACGTCGAGGTGCCCGAAGGACCGCGCACCTGGTGCATGACCCGCA
AGCCCGGTGCCTGACGCCCGCCCCACGACCCGCAGCGCCCGACCGAAAGGAGCGCACGACCCCATGCATC
GGTACCTTTAAGACCAATGACTTACAAGGCAGCTGTAGATCTTAGCCACTTTTTAAAAGAAAAGGGGGGA
CTGGAAGGGCTAATTCACTCCCAACGAAGACAAGATCTGCTTTTTGCTTGTACTGGGTCTCTCTGGTTAG
ACCAGATCTGAGCCTGGGAGCTCTCTGGCTAACTAGGGAACCCACTGCTTAAGCCTCAATAAAGCTTGCC
TTGAGTGCTTCAAGTAGTGTGTGCCCGTCTGTTGTGTGACTCTGGTAACTAGAGATCCCTCAGACCCTTT
TAGTCAGTGTGGAAAATCTCTAGCAGTAGTAGTTCATGTCATCTTATTATTCAGTATTTATAACTTGCAA
AGAAATGAATATCAGAGAGTGAGAGGAACTTGTTTATTGCAGCTTATAATGGTTACAAATAAAGCAATAG
CATCACAAATTTCACAAATAAAGCATTTTTTTCACTGCATTCTAGTTGTGGTTTGTCCAAACTCATCAAT
GTATCTTATCATGTCTGGCTCTAGCTATCCCGCCCCTAACTCCGCCCATCCCGCCCCTAACTCCGCCCAG
TTCCGCCCATTCTCCGCCCCATGGCTGACTAATTTTTTTTATTTATGCAGAGGCCGAGGCCGCCTCGGCC
TCTGAGCTATTCCAGAAGTAGTGAGGAGGCTTTTTTGGAGGCCTAGGGACGTACCCAATTCGCCCTATAG
TGAGTCGTATTACGCGCGCTCACTGGCCGTCGTTTTACAACGTCGTGACTGGGAAAACCCTGGCGTTACC
CAACTTAATCGCCTTGCAGCACATCCCCCTTTCGCCAGCTGGCGTAATAGCGAAGAGGCCCGCACCGATC
GCCCTTCCCAACAGTTGCGCAGCCTGAATGGCGAATGGG
[124 nt withheld, positions 4310-4433]
C
[91 nt withheld, positions 4435-4525]
A
[49 nt withheld, positions 4527-4575]
CCTTTGACGTTGGAGTCCACGTTCTTT
[37 nt withheld, positions 4603-4639]
ACCCTATCTCGGTCTATTCTTTTGATTTATAAGGGATTTTGCCGATTTCGGCCTATTGGTTAAAAAATGA
GCTGATTTAACAAAAATTTAACGCGAATTTTAACAAAATATTAACGCTTACAATTTAGGTGGCACTTTTC
GGGGAAATGTGCGCGGAACCCCTATTTGTTTATTTTTCTAAATACATTCAAATATGTATCCGCTCATGAG
ACAATAACCCTGATAAATGCTTCAATAATATTGAAAAAGGAAGAGTATGAGTATTCAACATTTCCGTGTC
GCCCTTATTCCCTTTTTTGCGGCATTTTGCCTTCCTGTTTTTGCTCACCCAGAAACGCTGGTGAAAGTAA
AAGATGCTGAAGATCAGTTGGGTGCACGAGTGGGTTACATCGAACTGGATCTCAACAGCGGTAAGATCCT
TGAGAGTTTTCGCCCCGAAGAACGTTTTCCAATGATGAGCACTTTTAAAGTTCTGCTATGTGGCGCGGTA
TTATCCCGTATTGACGCCGGGCAAGAGCAACTCGGTCGCCGCATACACTATTCTCAGAATGACTTGGTTG
AGTACTCACCAGTCACAGAAAAGCATCTTACGGATGGCATGACAGTAAGAGAATTATGCAGTGCTGCCAT
AACCATGAGTGATAACACTGCGGCCAACTTACTTCTGACAACGATCGGAGGACCGAAGGAGCTAACCGCT
TTTTTGCACAACATGGGGGATCATGTAACTCGCCTTGATCGTTGGGAACCGGAGCTGAATGAAGCCATAC
CAAACGACGAGCGTGACACCACGATGCCTGTAGCAATGGCAACAACGTTGCGCAAACTATTAACTGGCGA
ACTACTTACTCTAGCTTCCCGGCAACAATTAATAGACTGGATGGAGGCGGATAAAGTTGCAGGACCACTT
CTGCGCTCGGCCCTTCCGGCTGGCTGGTTTATTGCTGATAAATCTGGAGCCGGTGAGCGTGGGTCTCGCG
GTATCATTGCAGCACTGGGGCCAGATGGTAAGCCCTCCCGTATCGTAGTTATCTACACGACGGGGAGTCA
GGCAACTATGGATGAACGAAATAGACAGATCGCTGAGATAGGTGCCTCACTGATTAAGCATTGGTAACTG
TCAGACCAAGTTTACTCATATATACTTTAGATTGATTTAAAACTTCATTTTTAATTTAAAAGGATCTAGG
TGAAGATCCTTTTTGATAATCTCATGACCAAAATCCCTTAACGTGAGTTTTCGTTCCACTGAGCGTCAGA
CCCCGTAGAAAAGATCAAAGGATCTTCTTGAGATCCTTTTTTTCTGCGCGTAATCTGCTGCTTGCAAACA
AAAAAACCACCGCTACCAGCGGTGGTTTGTTTGCCGGATCAAGAGCTACCAACTCTTTTTCCGAAGGTAA
CTGGCTTCAGCAGAGCGCAGATACCAAATACTGTTCTTCTAGTGTAGCCGTAGTTAGGCCACCACTTCAA
GAACTCTGTAGCACCGCCTACATACCTCGCTCTGCTAATCCTGTTACCAGTGGCTGCTGCCAGTGGCGAT
AAGTCGTGTCTTACCGGGTTGGACTCAAGACGATAGTTACCGGATAAGGCGCAGCGGTCGGGCTGAACGG
GGGGTTCGTGCACACAGCCCAGCTTGGAGCGAACGACCTACACCGAACTGAGATACCTACAGCGTGAGCT
ATGAGAAAGCGCCACGCTTCCCGAAGGGAGAAAGGCGGACAGGTATCCGGTAAGCGGCAGGGTCGGAACA
GGAGAGCGCACGAGGGAGCTTCCAGGGGGAAACGCCTGGTATCTTTATAGTCCTGTCGGGTTTCGCCACC
TCTGACTTGAGCGTCGATTTTTGTGATGCTCGTCAGGGGGGCGGAGCCTATGGAAAAACGCCAGCAACGC
GGCCTTTTTACGGTTCCTGGCCTTTTGCTGGCCTTTTGCTCACATGTTCTTTCCTGCGTTATCCCCTGAT
TCTGTGGATAACCGTATTACCGCCTTTGAGTGAGCTGATACCGCTCGCCGCAGCCGAACGACCGAGCGCA
GCGAGTCAGTGAGCGAGGAAGCGGAAGAGCGCCCAATACGCAAACCGCCTCTCCCCGCGCGTTGGCCGAT
TCATTAATGCAGCTGGCACGACAGGTTTCCCGACTGGAAAGCGGGCAGTGAGCGCAACGCAATTAATGTG
AGTTAGCTCACTCATTAGGCACCCCAGGCTTTACACTTTATGCTTCCGGCTCGTATGTTGTGTGGAATTG
TGAGCGGATAACAATTTCACACAGGAAACAGCTATGACCATGATTACGCCAAGCGCGCAATTAACCCTCA
CTAAAGGGAACAAAAGCTGGAGCTGCAAGCTTAATGTAGTCTTATGCAATACTCTTGTAGTCTTGCAACA
TGGTAACGATGAGTTAGCAACATGCCTTACAAGGAGAGAAAAAGCACCGTGCATGCCGATTGGTGGAAGT
AAGGTGGTACGATCGTGCCTTATTAGGAAGGCAACAGACGGGTCTGACATGGATTGGACGAACCACTGAA
TTGCCGCATTGCAGAGATATTGTATTTAAGTGCCTAGCTCGATACATAAACGGGTCTCTCTGGTTAGACC
AGATCTGAGCCTGGGAGCTCTCTGGCTAACTAGGGAACCCACTGCTTAAGCCTCAATAAAGCTTGCCTTG
AGTGCTTCAAGTAGTGTGTGCCCGTCTGTTGTGTGACTCTGGTAACTAGAGATCCCTCAGACCCTTTTAG
TCAGTGTGGAAAATCTCTAGCAGTGGCGCCCGAACAGGGACTTGAAAGCGAAAGGGAAACCAGAGGAGCT
CTCTCGACGCAGGACTCGGCTTGCTGAAGCGCGCACGGCAAGAGGCGAGGGGCGGCGACTGGTGAGTACG
CCAAAAATTTTGACTAGCGGAGGCTAGAAGGAGAGAGATGGGTGCGAGAGCGTCAGTATTAAGCGGGGGA
GAATTAGATCGCGATGGGAAAAAATTCGGTTAAGGCCAGGGGGAAAGAAAAAATATAAATTAAAACATAT
AGTATGGGCAAGCAGGGAGCTAGAACGATTCGCAGTTAATCCTGGCCTGTTAGAAACATCAGAAGGCTGT
AGACAAATACTGGGACAGCTACAACCATCCCTTCAGACAGGATCAGAAGAACTTAGATCATTATATAATA
CAGTAGCAACCCTCTATTGTGTGCATCAAAGGATAGAGATAAAAGACACCAAGGAAGCTTTAGACAAGAT
AGAGGAAGAGCAAAACAAAAGTAAGACCACCGCACAGCAAGCGGCCGCTGATCTTCAGACCTGGAGGAGG
AGATATGAGGGACAATTGGAGAAGTGAATTATATAAATATAAAGTAGTAAAAATTGAACCATTAGGAGTA
GCACCCACCAAGGCAAAGAGAAGAGTGGTGCAGAGAGAAAAAAGAGCAGTGGGAATAGGAGCTTTGTTCC
TTGGGTTCTTGGGAGCAGCAGGAAGCACTATGGGCGCAGCGTCAATGACGCTGACGGTACAGGCCAGACA
ATTATTGTCTGGTATAGTGCAGCAGCAGAACAATTTGCTGAGGGCTATTGAGGCGCAACAGCATCTGTTG
CAACTCACAGTCTGGGGCATCAAGCAGCTCCAGGCAAGAATCCTGGCTGTGGAAAGATACCTAAAGGATC
AACAGCTCCTGGGGATTTGGGGTTGCTCTGGAAAACTCATTTGCACCACTGCTGTGCCTTGGAATGCTAG
TTGGAGTAATAAATCTCTGGAACAGATTTGGAATCACACGACCTGGATGGAGTGGGACAGAGAAATTAAC
AATTACACAAGCTTAATACACTCCTTAATTGAAGAATCGCAAAACCAGCAAGAAAAGAATGAACAAGAAT
TATTGGAATTAGATAAATGGGCAAGTTTGTGGAATTGGTTTAACATAACAAATTGGCTGTGGTATATAAA
ATTATTCATAATGATAGTAGGAGGCTTGGTAGGTTTAAGAATAGTTTTTGCTGTACTTTCTATAGTGAAT
AGAGTTAGGCAGGGATATTCACCATTATCGTTTCAGACCCACCTCCCAACCCCGAGGGGACCCGACAGGC
CCGAAGGAATAGAAGAAGAAGGTGGAGAGAGAGACAGAGACAGATCCATTCGATTAGTGAACGGATCTCG
ACGGTATCGATCACGAGACTAGCCTCGAGCGGCCGCCCCCTTCACCGAGGGCCTATTTCCCATGATTCCT
TCATATTTGCATATACGATACAAGGCTGTTAGAGAGATAATTGGAATTAATTTGACTGTAAACACAAAGA
TATTAGTACAAAATACGTGACGTAGAAAGTAATAATTTCTTGGGTAGTTTGCAGTTTTAAAATTATGTTT
TAAAATGGACTATCA
