>Addgene plasmid #61618 | DPYS-FLAG | addgene partial sequence | sequence record 101580 | CMV-F 5'-CGCAAATGGGCGGTAGGCGTG-3'
AGTGAACCGTCAGATCCGCTAGCGCTACCGGTTTAATTAACTCGCTATGGCGGCGCCCTCGCGGCTCCTG
ATCCGCGGGGGTCGCGTGGTCAACGATGACTTCTCGGAGGTGGCCGACGTGCTGGTGGAGGACGGCGTGG
TGCGGGCACTCGGGCACGACCTGCTGCCTCCCGGGGGCGCTCCTGCGGGGCTGCGGGTCCTCGACGCCGC
CGGCAAGCTCGTCCTGCCCGGAGGCATCGACACACACACGCACATGCAGTTCCCCTTCATGGGCTCGCGG
TCCATCGACGACTTCCACCAGGGCACCAAGGCTGCTCTCTCAGGAGGCACCACCATGATTATTGATTTCG
CCATTCCTCAGAAAGGTGGCTCCCTCATTGAGGCCTTCGAGACCTGGCGAAGCTGGGCTGATCCCAAAGT
TTGCTGCGACTACAGCCTTCATGTGGCAGTGACGTGGTGGAGTGACCAGGTTAAAGAAGAAATGAAAATC
CTTGTGCAAGATAAAGGTGTTAACTCTTTCAAGATGTTTATGGCCTATAAAGATCTGTACATGGTGACAG
ACCTGGAGCTGTACGAAGCCTTCTCTCGGTGCAAGGAAATTGGAGCAATTGCCCAGGTCCATGCGGAAAA
TGGAGACTTAATTGCAGAGGGAGCAAAGAAGATGTTGGCTCTGGGGATAACAGGCCCTGAGGGCCACGAG
CTGTGCCGCCCAGAGGCAGTGGAGGCAGAGGCCACGCTGAGAGCCATCACCATAGCCAGCGCTGTGAACT
GTCCTCTCTACATTGTGCATGTGATGAGCAAGTCTGCAGCTAAGGTGATAGCGGATGCAAGG
