>Addgene plasmid #61618 | DPYS-FLAG | addgene partial sequence | sequence record 101581 | hGata4-rev 5'-ATTGTGGATGAATACTGCC-3'
CACAGATGGCACTCACTACTGGAATAAAGAATGGCACCATGCAGCCCACCATGTCATGGGTCCACCTTTG
CGACCAGACCCCTCAACACCCGACTTCCTCATGAATCTGTTGGCTAATGATGATCTAACCACAACAGGGA
CTGATAACTGCACTTTCAACACCTGCCAGAAAGCTCTTGGGAAGGATGATTTTACCAAGATCCCCAATGG
GGTGAATGGTGTTGAAGATCGGATGTCCGTAATATGGGAAAAAGGCGTGCATAGTGGTAAAATGGATGAA
AACAGATTTGTGGCAGTTACCAGCACAAATGCAGCCAAAATTTTTAATCTCTATCCAAGAAAAGGAAGAA
TAGCTGTAGGATCAGATGCTGACATTGTTATTTGGGACCCAAAAGGCACAAGGACTATCTCAGCAAAAAC
TCATCATCAGGCTGTTAACTTCAACATTTTCGAGGGCATGGTTTGCCACGGGGTGCCCCTTGTGACTATT
TCAAGAGGCAAAGTGGTATATGAAGCCGGAGTGTTCAGTGTCACGGCAGGAGATGGGAAGTTTATTCCTC
GAAAACCATTTGCTGAATATATTTACAAACGAATAAAGCAGCGAGACCGGACTTGCACACCTACCCCTGT
GGAGCGTGCACCCTATAAGGGAGAAGTCGCCACACTGAAATCCAGAGTGACAAAAGAAGATGCCACAGCA
GGGACCAGGAAACAGGCCCACCCCGGAGGCAGCGCGGCCGCAGGCGACTACAAAGACCATGACGGTGATT
ATAAAGATCATGACATTGATTACAAGGATGACGATGAC
