>Addgene plasmid #61618 | DPYS-FLAG | addgene partial sequence | sequence record 101582 | hPGK-F 5'-GTGTTCCGCATTCTGCAAG-3'
TCACCGACCTCTCTCCCCAGGGGGATCCACCGGAGCTTACCATGACCGAGTACAAGCCCACGGTGCGCCT
CGCCACCCGCGACGACGTCCCCAGGGCCGTACGCACCCTCGCCGCCGCGTTCGCCGACTACCCCGCCACG
CGCCACACCGTCGATCCGGACCGCCACATCGAGCGGGTCACCGAGCTGCAAGAACTCTTCCTCACGCGCG
TCGGGCTCGACATCGGCAAGGTGTGGGTCGCGGACGACGGCGCCGCGGTGGCGGTCTGGACCACGCCGGA
GAGCGTCGAAGCGGGGGCGGTGTTCGCCGAGATCGGCCCGCGCATGGCCGAGTTGAGCGGTTCCCGGCTG
GCCGCGCAGCAACAGATGGAAGGCCTCCTGGCGCCGCACCGGCCCAAGGAGCCCGCGTGGTTCCTGGCCA
CCGTCGGCGTCTCGCCCGACCACCAGGGCAAGGGTCTGGGCAGCGCCGTCGTGCTCCCCGGAGTGGAGGC
GGCCGAGCGCGCCGGGGTGCCCGCCTTCCTGGAGACCTCCGCGCCCCGCAACCTCCCCTTCTACGAGCGG
CTCGGCTTCACCGTCACCGCCGACGTCGAGGTGCCCGAAGGACCGCGCACCTGGTGCATGACCCGCAAGC
CCGGTGCCTGACGCCCGCCCCACGACCCGCAGCGCCCGACCGAAAGGAGCGCACGACCCCATGCATCGGT
ACCTTTAAGACCAATGACTTACAAGGCAGCTGTAGATCTTAGCCACTTTTTAAAAGAAAAGGGGGGACTG
GAAGGGCTAATTCACTCCCAACGAAGACAAGATCTGCTTTTTGCTTGTACTGGGTCTCTCTGGTTAGA
